>Addgene plasmid #172844 | pUC57-Amp_CRISPIE donor B3 | addgene full sequence | sequence record 340938 | Addgene NGS Result
TGCACCACCGGCAAGCTGCCCGTGCCCTGGCCCACCCTCGTGACCACCCTGTCCTGGGGCGTGCAGTGCT
TCGCCCGCTACCCCGACCACATGAAGCAGCACGACTTCTTCAAGTCCGCCATGCCCGAAGGCTACGTCCA
GGAGCGCACCATCTTCTTCAAGGACGACGGCAACTACAAGACCCGCGCCGAGGTGAAGTTCGAGGGCGAC
ACCCTGGTGAACCGCATCGAGCTGAAGGGCATCGACTTCAAGGAGGACGGCAACATCCTGGGGCACAAGC
TGGAGTACAACTACTTTAGCGACAACGTCTATATCACCGCCGACAAGCAGAAGAACGGCATCAAGGCCAA
CTTCAAGATCCGCCACAACATCGAGGACGGCGGCGTGCAGCTCGCCGACCACTACCAGCAGAACACCCCC
ATCGGCGACGGCCCCGTGCTGCTGCCCGACAACCACTACCTGAGCACCCAGTCCAAGCTGAGCAAAGACC
CCAACGAGAAGCGCGATCACATGGTCCTGCTGGAGTTCGTGACCGCCGCCGGGATCACTCTCGGCATGGA
CGAGCTGTACAAGTCCGGAGGTAGTGCTGGTGGTACCGGACTCAGATCTGGCAGCGGTGGAGGCAGCGCA
GGTCCTGCCGCAGTAAGGATTCTTTCTTCCTGAATCTCTGGGGTGCATTAAGGGTATTGCCTTAGTAGAG
GGGCATGCCCCAGGGGAGTGGAGGTGGGGTGAGGGTGGAGGACCTGTACCGTACTCGGAAGCGTCGATAT
CCCTGTACCGTACTCGGAAGCGTCCTGCAGAAAAGGCAAACACTGGTCGGAGGAAGCTTATCCCAATGGC
GCGCCGAGCTTGGCGTAATCATGGTCATAGCTGTTTCCTGTGTGAAATTGTTATCCGCTCACAATTCCAC
ACAACATACGAGCCGGAAGCATAAAGTGTAAAGCCTGGGGTGCCTAATGAGTGAGCTAACTCACATTAAT
TGCGTTGCGCTCACTGCCCGCTTTCCAGTCGGGAAACCTGTCGTGCCAGCTGCATTAATGAATCGGCCAA
CGCGCGGGGAGAGGCGGTTTGCGTATTGGGCGCTCTTCCGCTTCCTCGCTCACTGACTCGCTGCGCTCGG
TCGTTCGGCTGCGGCGAGCGGTATCAGCTCACTCAAAGGCGGTAATACGGTTATCCACAGAATCAGGGGA
TAACGCAGGAAAGAACATGTGAGCAAAAGGCCAGCAAAAGGCCAGGAACCGTAAAAAGGCCGCGTTGCTG
GCGTTTTTCCATAGGCTCCGCCCCCCTGACGAGCATCACAAAAATCGACGCTCAAGTCAGAGGTGGCGAA
ACCCGACAGGACTATAAAGATACCAGGCGTTTCCCCCTGGAAGCTCCCTCGTGCGCTCTCCTGTTCCGAC
CCTGCCGCTTACCGGATACCTGTCCGCCTTTCTCCCTTCGGGAAGCGTGGCGCTTTCTCATAGCTCACGC
TGTAGGTATCTCAGTTCGGTGTAGGTCGTTCGCTCCAAGCTGGGCTGTGTGCACGAACCCCCCGTTCAGC
CCGACCGCTGCGCCTTATCCGGTAACTATCGTCTTGAGTCCAACCCGGTAAGACACGACTTATCGCCACT
GGCAGCAGCCACTGGTAACAGGATTAGCAGAGCGAGGTATGTAGGCGGTGCTACAGAGTTCTTGAAGTGG
TGGCCTAACTACGGCTACACTAGAAGAACAGTATTTGGTATCTGCGCTCTGCTGAAGCCAGTTACCTTCG
GAAAAAGAGTTGGTAGCTCTTGATCCGGCAAACAAACCACCGCTGGTAGCGGTGGTTTTTTTGTTTGCAA
GCAGCAGATTACGCGCAGAAAAAAAGGATCTCAAGAAGATCCTTTGATCTTTTCTACGGGGTCTGACGCT
CAGTGGAACGAAAACTCACGTTAAGGGATTTTGGTCATGAGATTATCAAAAAGGATCTTCACCTAGATCC
TTTTAAATTAAAAATGAAGTTTTAAATCAATCTAAAGTATATATGAGTAAACTTGGTCTGACAGTTACCA
ATGCTTAATCAGTGAGGCACCTATCTCAGCGATCTGTCTATTTCGTTCATCCATAGTTGCCTGACTCCCC
GTCGTGTAGATAACTACGATACGGGAGGGCTTACCATCTGGCCCCAGTGCTGCAATGATACCGCGAGACC
CACGCTCACCGGCTCCAGATTTATCAGCAATAAACCAGCCAGCCGGAAGGGCCGAGCGCAGAAGTGGTCC
TGCAACTTTATCCGCCTCCATCCAGTCTATTAATTGTTGCCGGGAAGCTAGAGTAAGTAGTTCGCCAGTT
AATAGTTTGCGCAACGTTGTTGCCATTGCTACAGGCATCGTGGTGTCACGCTCGTCGTTTGGTATGGCTT
CATTCAGCTCCGGTTCCCAACGATCAAGGCGAGTTACATGATCCCCCATGTTGTGCAAAAAAGCGGTTAG
CTCCTTCGGTCCTCCGATCGTTGTCAGAAGTAAGTTGGCCGCAGTGTTATCACTCATGGTTATGGCAGCA
CTGCATAATTCTCTTACTGTCATGCCATCCGTAAGATGCTTTTCTGTGACTGGTGAGTACTCAACCAAGT
CATTCTGAGAATAGTGTATGCGGCGACCGAGTTGCTCTTGCCCGGCGTCAATACGGGATAATACCGCGCC
ACATAGCAGAACTTTAAAAGTGCTCATCATTGGAAAACGTTCTTCGGGGCGAAAACTCTCAAGGATCTTA
CCGCTGTTGAGATCCAGTTCGATGTAACCCACTCGTGCACCCAACTGATCTTCAGCATCTTTTACTTTCA
CCAGCGTTTCTGGGTGAGCAAAAACAGGAAGGCAAAATGCCGCAAAAAAGGGAATAAGGGCGACACGGAA
ATGTTGAATACTCATACTCTTCCTTTTTCAATATTATTGAAGCATTTATCAGGGTTATTGTCTCATGAGC
GGATACATATTTGAATGTATTTAGAAAAATAAACAAATAGGGGTTCCGCGCACATTTCCCCGAAAAGTGC
CACCTGACGTCTAAGAAACCATTATTATCATGACATTAACCTATAAAAATAGGCGTATCACGAGGCCCTT
TCGTCTCGCGCGTTTCGGTGATGACGGTGAAAACCTCTGACACATGCAGCTCCCGGAGACGGTCACAGCT
TGTCTGTAAGCGGATGCCGGGAGCAGACAAGCCCGTCAGGGCGCGTCAGCGGGTGTTGGCGGGTGTCGGG
GCTGGCTTAACTATGCGGCATCAGAGCAGATTGTACTGAGAGTGCACCATATGCGGTGTGAAATACCGCA
CAGATGCGTAAGGAGAAAATACCGCATCAGGCGCCATTCGCCATTCAGGCTGCGCAACTGTTGGGAAGGG
CGATCGGTGCGGGCCTCTTCGCTATTACGCCAGCTGGCGAAAGGGGGATGTGCTGCAAGGCGATTAAGTT
GGGTAACGCCAGGGTTTTCCCAGTCACGACGTTGTAAAACGACGGCCAGTGAATTGACGCGTATTGGGAT
ACTAGTAAAAGGCAAACACTGGTCGGAGGAATTCGACGCTTCCGAGTACGGTACAGGCGGCCGCGACGCT
TCCGAGTACGGTACAGGCAAATTGCTCCAGAAGGGTGAGAAGGCTAGAGATGTGGGAGAACTGGGTGGAA
GGCAGAATCGACCACGTCTAAGGTTGTGGGTTTACTGTGTCTTACAGTTGAAGGAAACCGGTGCCACCAT
GGTGAGCAAGGGCGAGGAGCTGTTCACCGGGGTGGTGCCCATCCTGGTCGAGCTGGACGGCGACGTAAAC
GGCCACAAGTTCAGCGTGTCCGGCGAGGGCGAGGGCGATGCCACCTACGGCAAGCTGACCCTGAAGTTCA
TC
Features (pLannotate 1.2.2; 11 found; start..end, strand, type, name):
    888..904     -  protein_bind   lac operator: The lac repressor binds to the lac operator to inhibit transcription in E. coli. This inhibition can be relieved by adding lactose or isopropyl-β-D-thiogalactopyranoside (IPTG). lac repressor encoded by lacI
    912..942     -  promoter       lac promoter: promoter for the E. coli lac operon
    957..978     -  protein_bind   CAP binding site: CAP binding activates transcription in the presence of cAMP. E. coli catabolite activator protein
    991..1083    -  CDS            lacI (fragment): lac repressor; lacI; The lac repressor binds to the lac operator to inhibit transcription in E. coli. This inhibition can be relieved by adding lactose or isopropyl-β-D-thiogalactopyranoside (IPTG).
   1266..1854    -  rep_origin     ori: high-copy-number ColE1/pMB1/pBR322/pUC origin of replication
   2025..2885    -  CDS            AmpR: β-lactamase; bla; confers resistance to ampicillin, carbenicillin, and related antibiotics
   2886..2990    -  promoter       AmpR promoter: bla
   3085..3120    +  CDS            rop (fragment): Rop protein, which maintains plasmids at low copy number; rop
   3222..3321    +  misc_feature   bom (fragment): basis of mobility region from pBR322
   3327..3484    -  CDS            lacZα (fragment): LacZα fragment of β-galactosidase; lacZ fragment
   3709..573     +  CDS            mTurquoise2 (across the origin): mTurquoise2 is a basic (constitutively fluorescent) cyan fluorescent protein published in 2012, derived from Aequorea victoria. It is reported to be a rapidly-maturing monomer with very low acid sensitivity.
