[The description below was written by a language model from this plasmid's Addgene catalogue record and pLannotate feature annotations shown in this document.]
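Description:
pUC57-Amp_CRISPIE donor B3 is a small (about 3.85 kb), high-copy bacterial cloning plasmid that serves as a donor template for CRISPIE, a CRISPR-based method for labeling endogenous proteins by inserting a designer exon into an intron of the target gene. The pUC57-Amp backbone supplies a ColE1/pUC-type origin of replication and a β-lactamase gene with its own promoter for ampicillin selection in E. coli. The annotated lac promoter, lac operator, CAP binding site and fragments of lacZα, lacI, rop and bom are remnants of the cloning vector and play no evident role in the donor's function.

The payload is a designer exon encoding mTurquoise2, a monomeric, rapidly maturing cyan fluorescent protein derived from Aequorea victoria. Its coding sequence spans the numbering origin of the circular sequence record. The exon is in translational phase 0-0, meaning it begins and ends on complete codon boundaries, so it suits introns that lie between two intact codons and keeps the host reading frame when spliced into the mRNA. No mammalian promoter is annotated, consistent with expression depending on the endogenous gene after integration. The feature table does not annotate the intronic splice sequences that would flank such an exon, nor the sgRNA target sites. According to the record, the module is excised from the plasmid by SpCas9 guided by either the ACTB i4 sgRNA or the DRS-1 sgRNA, releasing a linear fragment for insertion at a Cas9-cut intron. Because insertion occurs within intronic sequence, small indels at the junctions need not alter the coding sequence, which fits the method's stated aim of high-fidelity, efficient and reversible labeling of endogenous proteins.
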