Addgene plasmid #172844: pUC57-Amp_CRISPIE donor B3
Purpose: CRISPIE donor B3 (Zhong et al, eLife 2021), mTurquoise2 translational phase (0-0), excised by ACTB i4 sgRNA or DRS-1 sgRNA (with SpCas9).
Depositing lab: Haining Zhong. Depositing organization: Oregon Health & Science University. Publication: High-fidelity, efficient, and reversible labeling of endogenous proteins using CRISPR-based designer exon insertion. Zhong H, Ceballos CC, Massengill CI, Muniak MA, Ma L, Qin M, Petrie SK, Mao T. Elife. 2021 Jun 8;10. pii: 64911. doi: 10.7554/eLife.64911. PubMed 34100715.
Backbone
  Vector backbone: pUC57-Amp
  Backbone size w/o insert (bp): 2671
  Total vector size (bp): 3852
  Vector type: CRISPR
Growth in bacteria
  Bacterial resistance: Ampicillin, 100 μg/mL
  Growth temperature: 37°C
  Growth strain: DH5alpha
  Copy number: High Copy
Gene/Insert
  Gene/Insert name: CRISPIE designer exon (phase 0-0) encoding mTurquoise2
Terms and licenses: Academic/Nonprofit Terms; Industry Terms: Not Available to Industry
How to cite: pUC57-Amp_CRISPIE donor B3 was a gift from Haining Zhong (Addgene plasmid # 172844 ; http://n2t.net/addgene:172844 ; RRID:Addgene_172844)
